>Addgene plasmid #197323 | GABA BR2-flag/pRK5 | addgene full sequence | sequence record 392892 | Addgene NGS Result
AACGCCAGCAACGCGGCCTTTTTACGGTTCCTGGCCTTTTGCTGGCCTTTTGCTCACATGTTCTTTCCTG
CGTTATCCCCTGATTCTGTGGATAACCGTATTACCGCCTTTGAGTGAGCTGATACCGCTCGCCGCAGCCG
AACGACCGAGCGCAGCGAGTCAGTGAGCGAGGAAGCGGAAGAGCGCCCAATACGCAAACCGCCTCTCCCC
GCGCGTTGGCCGATTCATTAATGCAGCTGGCACGACAGGTTTCCCGACTGGAAAGCGGGCAGTGAGCGCA
ACGCAATTAATGTGAGTTAGCTCACTCATTAGGCACCCCAGGCTTTACACTTTATGCTTCCGGCTCGTAT
GTTGTGTGGAATTGTGAGCGGATAACAATTTCACACAGGAAACAGCTATGACATGATTACGAATTAATTC
GAGCTCGCCCGACATTGATTATTGTCTAGATATTAATAGTAATCAATTACGGGGTCATTAGTTCATAGCC
CATATATGGAGTTCCGCGTTACATAACTTACGGTAAATGGCCCGCCTGGCTGACCGCCCAACGACCCCCG
CCCATTGACGTCAATAATGACGTATGTTCCCATAGTAACGCCAATAGGGACTTTCCATTGACGTCAATGG
GTGGAGTATTTACGGTAAACTGCCCACTTGGCAGTACATCAAGTGTATCATATGCCAAGTACGCCCCCTA
TTGACGTCAATGACGGTAAATGGCCCGCCTGGCATTATGCCCAGTACATGACCTTATGGGACTTTCCTAC
TTGGCAGTACATCTACGTATTAGTCATCGCTATTACCATGGTGATGCGGTTTTGGCAGTACATCAATGGG
CGTGGATAGCGGTTTGACTCACGGGGATTTCCAAGTCTCCACCCCATTGACGTCAATGGGAGTTTGTTTT
GGCACCAAAATCAACGGGACTTTCCAAAATGTCGTAACAACTCCGCCCCATTGACGCAAATGGGCGGTAG
GCGTGTACGGTGGGAGGTCTATATAAGCAGAGCTCGTTTAGTGAACCGTCAGATCGCCTGGAGACGCCAT
CCACGCTGTTTTGACCTCCATAGAAGACACCGGGACCGATCCAGCCTCCGCGGCCGGGAACGGTGCATTG
GAACGCGGATTCCCCGTGCCAAGAGTGACGTAAGTACCGCCTATAGAGTCTATAGGCCCACCCCCTTGGC
TTCGTTAGAACGCGGCTACAATTAATACATAACCTTATGTATCATACACATACGATTTAGGTGACACTAT
AGAATAACATCCACTTTGCCTTTCTCTCCACAGGTGTCCACTCCCAGGTCCAACTGCACCTCGGTTCTAT
CGATTGAATTCCCCGGGGATCCTCTAGAGTCGACCCGGGCGGCCGCGCTGGAGAGAGGCGCGCGGAGACT
CGGCCCCCTCGGCGCTCGCTCGCTCGCTGGCTCCCCGCCTCCCGCACTCCGCTGGCTCCCACCCCTTCCC
GGCGTGATTGATCCGTCACGGGCGCCGCCACCGCCGCGGCCGTTCTGAGCGAGCAGAAGCCGGAGCCGAG
CCGGGGCCCGTGCCGGCGCCATTGCGCGGGAGCCGCGGGCAAAGCTCGGCGCCGGGCGGCGGGCCGGGCC
AGGCCATGCGGGCCGAGTGAGCTGGCGCCCGCAGCCCGCGGCGCGGCATGGCTTCCCCGCCGAGCTCCGG
GCAGCCCCGGCCGCCGCCGCCGCCGCCGCCGCCGCCCGCGCGCCTGCTGCTGCCCCTGCTGCTGTCGCTG
CTGCTGTGGTTGGCGCCCGGGGCCTGGGGCTGGACGCGGGGCGCCCCCCGGCCGCCGCCCAGCAGCCCGC
CGCTCTCCATCATGGGCCTCATGGTCGACTACAAGGACGACGATGACAAGCCGCTCACCAAGGAGGTGGC
CAAGGGCAGCATCGGGCGCGGCGTGCTCCCCGCCGTGGAGCTAGCCATCGAGCAGATCCGCAACGAGTCA
CTCCTGCGCCCCTACTTCCTGGACCTGCGACTCTATGACACCGAGTGTGACAATGCAAAGGGACTGAAAG
CCTTCTATGACGCAATAAAGTATGGGCCGAACCATTTGATGGTGTTTGGAGGCGTCTGTCCGTCTGTCAC
ATCTATTATCGCGGAGTCCCTCCAAGGCTGGAATCTGGTGCAGCTTTCCTTCGCCGCCACCACGCCTGTT
CTTGCGGATAAGAAGAAGTACCCGTATTTCTTCCGGACGGTGCCGTCAGACAACGCGGTGAACCCCGCCA
TCCTGAAGCTCCTGAAGCACTTCCGCTGGCGGCGTGTGGGCACACTCACGCAGGACGTGCAGCGCTTCTC
CGAGGTGAGGAATGACCTGACTGGGGTTCTGTATGGGGAAGATATTGAGATCTCAGACACAGAGAGCTTC
TCCAATGATCCCTGCACCAGCGTCAAAAAGCTCAAGGGGAATGACGTGCGGATCATCCTTGGCCAGTTTG
ACCAGAATATGGCAGCAAAAGTCTTCTGTTGTGCCTTCGAGGAGAGCATGTTTGGCAGCAAGTACCAGTG
GATCATCCCGGGATGGTACGAGCCTGCGTGGTGGGAGCAGGTGCATGTGGAGGCCAATTCCTCACGCTGC
CTGCGCAGAAGCCTCCTGGCTGCCATGGAAGGTTACATCGGAGTGGACTTTGAGCCCCTGAGCTCCAAAC
AAATCAAGACCATCTCAGGGAAGACTCCACAGCAGTATGAAAGAGAGTACAACACCAAACGTTCAGGCGT
GGGGCCCAGCAAGTTCCATGGGTACGCCTACGATGGGATCTGGGTCATCGCCAAGACCCTACAGAGGGCC
ATGGAGACACTGCATGCCAGTAGCAGGCACCAGCGGATCCAGGACTTCAACTACACAGACCACACGCTGG
GCAAAATCATCCTCAATGCCATGAACGAGACCAACTTCTTCGGGGTCACGGGTCAAGTTGTGTTCCGGAA
CGGGGAGAGAATGGGAACCATTAAATTTACTCAATTTCAAGACAGCAGAGAGGTGAAGGTCGGCGAATAC
AACGCGGTGGCTGACACACTGGAGATCATCAATGACACCATAAGGTTCCAGGGGTCCGAGCCACCCAAGG
ACAAGACCATCATTCTGGAGCAGCTTCGGAAGATCTCGCTTCCACTGTATAGCATCCTGTCCGCTCTCAC
CATCCTCGGCATGATCATGGCCAGCGCCTTCCTCTTCTTCAACATCAAGAACCGGAACCAAAAGCTGATT
AAGATGTCAAGCCCCTACATGAACAACCTCATCATCCTGGGAGGAATGCTGTCCTATGCATCCATCTTCC
TCTTTGGCCTCGATGGGTCCTTCGTCTCAGAAAAGACCTTTGAAACACTCTGCACGGTCCGGACCTGGAT
TCTCACCGTGGGCTACACAACTGCCTTTGGGGCCATGTTTGCAAAGACCTGGAGGGTCCATGCCATCTTC
AAAAATGTGAAGATGAAGAAGAAGATCATCAAAGACCAGAAGCTGCTTGTGATTGTGGGGGGCATGCTGC
TCATCGACCTGTGCATCCTGATCTGTTGGCAGGCTGTGGACCCCCTGCGGAGGACAGTAGAGAGGTACAG
CATGGAGCCGGACCCAGCAGGCCGGGACATCTCCATCCGCCCATTGCTGGAACACTGCGAAAACACCCAC
ATGACCATCTGGCTTGGCATTGTCTACGCCTACAAGGGGCTCCTCATGCTATTCGGTTGTTTCTTGGCAT
GGGAAACCCGCAATGTGAGCATCCCTGCCCTCAACGACAGCAAGTACATCGGCATGAGTGTGTACAATGT
GGGGATCATGTGCATCATCGGGGCTGCTGTCTCCTTCCTGACGCGTGACCAGCCCAACGTGCAGTTCTGC
ATCGTGGCCCTGGTCATCATCTTCTGCAGCACCATCACTCTCTGCCTGGTGTTTGTGCCAAAGCTCATCA
CTCTGAGGACAAACCCTGACGCAGCCACTCAGAACAGGCGGTTCCAGTTCACACAGAACCAGAAGAAAGA
AGATTCGAAGACCTCCACTTCAGTCACCAGCGTGAACCAGGCGAGCACGTCACGCCTGGAGGGACTGCAG
TCAGAAAACCACCGCCTTCGAATGAAGATCACAGAGCTGGACAAAGACTTGGAAGAAGTCACCATGCAGC
TACAAGACACACCAGAGAAGACCACATACATCAAACAGAATCACTACCAAGAGCTCAACGACATCCTCAG
CTTGGGCAACTTCACAGAGAGCACAGATGGAGGAAAGGCCATTCTAAAAAATCACCTCGATCAAAACCCC
CAGCTCCAGTGGAACACGACAGAGCCCTCAAGAACATGCAAAGACCCCATAGAAGACATCAACTCCCCGG
AGCACATCCAGCGCCGGCTGTCGCTCCAGCTCCCCATCCTTCACCACGCCTACCTCCCATCCATCGGAGG
CGTGGATGCCAGCTGCGTCAGCCCCTGTGTCAGCCCTACCGCCAGCCCTCGCCACAGACACGTACCACCC
TCCTTCCGAGTCATGGTCTCGGGCCTGTAGGGGTGGGAGGCCTGGGGCCGGGGCCTCCCCGGGACAGCAC
CATGCTGGGCCAAGGCGCCTGCCACAGGCACACTGACGGCGGCGAGAAGCTGGGCACCATGCTGCCTCTC
CAGACTGCTGGAATGGCGCTCAGGCAGAGCGGGACTCGGCACCGACCTCGAGCCTTATCTGTGAAGGTCT
TACTCTCACAGAGGAGAGGAATGACAATGACTTCTCCTTCTTGGCGTCTGCAAACAAAGAGGAGTTGGGA
TGTCTGAAACTTGCAAAAACAAATCAAACTCTAGAGTCGACCTGCAGAAGCTTGGCCGCCATGGCCCAAC
TTGTTTATTGCAGCTTATAATGGTTACAAATAAAGCAATAGCATCACAAATTTCACAAATAAAGCATTTT
TTTCACTGCATTCTAGTTGTGGTTTGTCCAAACTCATCAATGTATCTTATCATGTCTGGATCGGGAATTA
ATTCGGCGCAGCACCATGGCCTGAAATAACCTCTGAAAGAGGAACTTGGTTAGGTACCTTCTGAGGCGGA
AAGAACCAGCTGTGGAATGTGTGTCAGTTAGGGTGTGGAAAGTCCCCAGGCTCCCCAGCAGGCAGAAGTA
TGCAAAGCATGCATCTCAATTAGTCAGCAACCAGGTGTGGAAAGTCCCCAGGCTCCCCAGCAGGCAGAAG
TATGCAAAGCATGCATCTCAATTAGTCAGCAACCATAGTCCCGCCCCTAACTCCGCCCATCCCGCCCCTA
ACTCCGCCCAGTTCCGCCCATTCTCCGCCCCATGGCTGACTAATTTTTTTTATTTATGCAGAGGCCGAGG
CCGCCTCGGCCTCTGAGCTATTCCAGAAGTAGTGAGGAGGCTTTTTTGGAGGCCTAGGCTTTTGCAAAAA
GCTGTTAACAGCTTGGCACTGGCCGTCGTTTTACAACGTCGTGACTGGGAAAACCCTGGCGTTACCCAAC
TTAATCGCCTTGCAGCACATCCCCCTTTCGCCAGCTGGCGTAATAGCGAAGAGGCCCGCACCGATCGCCC
TTCCCAACAGTTGCGCAGCCTGAATGGCGAATGGCGCCTGATGCGGTATTTTCTCCTTACGCATCTGTGC
GGTATTTCACACCGCATA
[142 nt withheld, positions 5619-5760]
C
[141 nt withheld, positions 5762-5902]
CCTTTGACGTTGGAGTCCACGTTCTTT
[37 nt withheld, positions 5930-5966]
ACCCTATCTCGGGCTATTCTTTTGATTTATAAGGGATTTTGCCGATTTCGGCCTATTGGTTAAAAAATGA
GCTGATTTAACAAAAATTTAACGCGAATTTTAACAAAATATTAACGTTTACAATTTTATGGTGCACTCTC
AGTACAATCTGCTCTGATGCCGCATAGTTAAGCCAGCCCCGACACCCGCCAACACCCGCTGACGCGCCCT
GACGGGCTTGTCTGCTCCCGGCATCCGCTTACAGACAAGCTGTGACCGTCTCCGGGAGCTGCATGTGTCA
GAGGTTTTCACCGTCATCACCGAAACGCGCGAGACGAAAGGGCCTCGTGATACGCCTATTTTTATAGGTT
AATGTCATGATAATAATGGTTTCTTAGACGTCAGGTGGCACTTTTCGGGGAAATGTGCGCGGAACCCCTA
TTTGTTTATTTTTCTAAATACATTCAAATATGTATCCGCTCATGAGACAATAACCCTGATAAATGCTTCA
ATAATATTGAAAAAGGAAGAGTATGAGTATTCAACATTTCCGTGTCGCCCTTATTCCCTTTTTTGCGGCA
TTTTGCCTTCCTGTTTTTGCTCACCCAGAAACGCTGGTGAAAGTAAAAGATGCTGAAGATCAGTTGGGTG
CACGAGTGGGTTACATCGAACTGGATCTCAACAGCGGTAAGATCCTTGAGAGTTTTCGCCCCGAAGAACG
TTTTCCAATGATGAGCACTTTTAAAGTTCTGCTATGTGGCGCGGTATTATCCCGTATTGACGCCGGGCAA
GAGCAACTCGGTCGCCGCATACACTATTCTCAGAATGACTTGGTTGAGTACTCACCAGTCACAGAAAAGC
ATCTTACGGATGGCATGACAGTAAGAGAATTATGCAGTGCTGCCATAACCATGAGTGATAACACTGCGGC
CAACTTACTTCTGACAACGATCGGAGGACCGAAGGAGCTAACCGCTTTTTTGCACAACATGGGGGATCAT
GTAACTCGCCTTGATCGTTGGGAACCGGAGCTGAATGAAGCCATACCAAACGACGAGCGTGACACCACGA
TGCCTGTAGCAATGGCAACAACGTTGCGCAAACTATTAACTGGCGAACTACTTACTCTAGCTTCCCGGCA
ACAATTAATAGACTGGATGGAGGCGGATAAAGTTGCAGGACCACTTCTGCGCTCGGCCCTTCCGGCTGGC
TGGTTTATTGCTGATAAATCTGGAGCCGGTGAGCGTGGGTCTCGCGGTATCATTGCAGCACTGGGGCCAG
ATGGTAAGCCCTCCCGTATCGTAGTTATCTACACGACGGGGAGTCAGGCAACTATGGATGAACGAAATAG
ACAGATCGCTGAGATAGGTGCCTCACTGATTAAGCATTGGTAACTGTCAGACCAAGTTTACTCATATATA
CTTTAGATTGATTTAAAACTTCATTTTTAATTTAAAAGGATCTAGGTGAAGATCCTTTTTGATAATCTCA
TGACCAAAATCCCTTAACGTGAGTTTTCGTTCCACTGAGCGTCAGACCCCGTAGAAAAGATCAAAGGATC
TTCTTGAGATCCTTTTTTTCTGCGCGTAATCTGCTGCTTGCAAACAAAAAAACCACCGCTACCAGCGGTG
GTTTGTTTGCCGGATCAAGAGCTACCAACTCTTTTTCCGAAGGTAACTGGCTTCAGCAGAGCGCAGATAC
CAAATACTGTTCTTCTAGTGTAGCCGTAGTTAGGCCACCACTTCAAGAACTCTGTAGCACCGCCTACATA
CCTCGCTCTGCTAATCCTGTTACCAGTGGCTGCTGCCAGTGGCGATAAGTCGTGTCTTACCGGGTTGGAC
TCAAGACGATAGTTACCGGATAAGGCGCAGCGGTCGGGCTGAACGGGGGGTTCGTGCACACAGCCCAGCT
TGGAGCGAACGACCTACACCGAACTGAGATACCTACAGCGTGAGCTATGAGAAAGCGCTACGCTTCCCGA
AGGGAGAAAGGCGGACAGGTATCCGGTAAGCGGCAGGGTCGGAACAGGAGAGCGCACGAGGGAGCTTCCA
GGGGGAAACGCCTGGTATCTTTATAGTCCTGTCGGGTTTCGCCACCTCTGACTTGAGCGTCGATTTTTGT
GATGCTCGTCAGGGGGGCGGAGCCTATGGAAA
Features (pLannotate 1.2.2; 23 found; start..end, strand, type, name):
     48..181     +  rep_origin     RSF ori (fragment): Plasmids containing the RSF 1030 origin of replication can be propagated in E. coli cells that contain additional plasmids with compatible origins.
    183..275     +  CDS            lacI (fragment): lac repressor; lacI; The lac repressor binds to the lac operator to inhibit transcription in E. coli. This inhibition can be relieved by adding lactose or isopropyl-β-D-thiogalactopyranoside (IPTG).
    288..309     +  protein_bind   CAP binding site: CAP binding activates transcription in the presence of cAMP. E. coli catabolite activator protein
    324..354     +  promoter       lac promoter: promoter for the E. coli lac operon
    362..378     +  protein_bind   lac operator: The lac repressor binds to the lac operator to inhibit transcription in E. coli. This inhibition can be relieved by adding lactose or isopropyl-β-D-thiogalactopyranoside (IPTG). lac repressor encoded by lacI
    507..810     +  enhancer       CMV enhancer: human cytomegalovirus immediate early enhancer
    811..1014    +  promoter       CMV promoter: human cytomegalovirus (CMV) immediate early promoter
   1150..1193    +  intron         CMV intron (fragment): modified intron A from human cytomegalovirus
   1245..1263    +  promoter       SP6 promoter: promoter for bacteriophage SP6 RNA polymerase
   1267..1304    +  CDS            IgH signal sequence (fragment): signal sequence from the mouse immunoglobulin heavy chain variable region
   1342..1365    +  misc_feature   MCS (fragment): pUC18/19 multiple cloning site
   1658..4507    +  CDS            Gabbr2: GABR2_RAT - Also known as Gpr51. Experimental evidence at protein level: Swiss-Prot protein existence level 1. Component of a heterodimeric G-protein coupled receptor for GABA, formed by GABBR1 and GABBR2 (PubMed:9872315, PubMed:9872317, PubMed:9872744). Within the heterodimeric GABA receptor, only GABBR1 seems to bind agonists, while GABBR2 mediates coupling to G proteins (PubMed:9872317, PubMed:10658574). Ligand binding causes a conformation change that triggers signaling via guanine nucleotide-binding proteins (G proteins) and modulates the activity of down-stream effectors, such as adenyla
   4789..4807    +  misc_feature   MCS (fragment): pUC18/19 multiple cloning site
   4828..4962    +  polyA_signal   SV40 poly(A) signal: SV40 polyadenylation signal
   5031..5388    +  promoter       SV40 promoter: SV40 enhancer and early promoter
   5407..5561    +  CDS            lacZα (fragment): LacZα fragment of β-galactosidase; lacZ fragment
   5567..5618    -  misc_feature   bom (fragment): basis of mobility region from pBR322
   5637..6017    +  rep_origin     M13 ori (sequence partly withheld): M13 bacteriophage origin of replication; arrow indicates direction of (+) strand synthesis
   6093..6142    -  misc_feature   bom (fragment): basis of mobility region from pBR322
   6244..6279    -  CDS            rop (fragment): Rop protein, which maintains plasmids at low copy number; rop
   6374..6478    +  promoter       AmpR promoter: bla
   6479..7339    +  CDS            AmpR: β-lactamase; bla; confers resistance to ampicillin, carbenicillin, and related antibiotics
   7510..8098    +  rep_origin     ori: high-copy-number ColE1/pMB1/pBR322/pUC origin of replication
