[The description below was written by a language model from this plasmid's Addgene catalogue record and pLannotate feature annotations shown in this document.]
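Description:
GABA BR2-flag/pRK5 is a mammalian expression plasmid of about 8.1 kb, built on the pRK5 backbone and carrying the GABA(B) receptor subunit 2 (Gabbr2, also known as GABABR2 or Gpr51). It is propagated in E. coli through a high-copy ColE1/pUC-type origin and selected with ampicillin via the β-lactamase gene and its own promoter. An M13 phage origin is also present, which in principle permits single-stranded DNA production. The annotation also picks up several short backbone remnants: lac promoter/operator elements and fragments of lacI, lacZα, bom, rop and an RSF origin. These appear to have no role in the construct's use.

The expression cassette runs from the human cytomegalovirus immediate-early enhancer and promoter, through a fragment of CMV intron A and an SP6 phage promoter, which could support in vitro transcription. The Gabbr2 coding region of roughly 2.85 kb follows, terminated by an SV40 polyadenylation signal. A separate SV40 enhancer/early promoter region lies downstream. A short fragment resembling an immunoglobulin heavy-chain signal sequence is annotated upstream of the insert. The name indicates a FLAG epitope tag, but no FLAG feature appears in the table, so its position cannot be stated. The catalogue lists the insert as mouse, whereas the automated annotation matched the rat protein; the record does not settle whether this is more than close orthologue similarity.

GABBR2 pairs with GABBR1 to form the heterodimeric metabotropic GABA receptor and mediates its coupling to G proteins. The plasmid is deposited as a validated antigen construct for an anti-GABA(B)R2 monoclonal antibody. This suggests use in expressing the receptor in transfected mammalian cells to test antibody specificity.
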