Addgene plasmid #197323: GABA BR2-flag/pRK5
Purpose: Plasmid expressing an antigen targeting the GABA(B)R2 metabotropic GABA receptor
Depositing lab: Stephen Moss. Depositing organization: Tufts University.
Backbone
  Vector backbone: pRK5
  Vector type: Mammalian Expression
Growth in bacteria
  Bacterial resistance: Ampicillin, 100 μg/mL
  Growth temperature: 37°C
  Growth strain: DH5alpha
  Copy number: Unknown
Gene/Insert
  Gene/Insert name: GABA B R2
  Species: M. musculus (mouse)
  Entrez Gene: Gabbr2 (a.k.a. GABABR2, Gb2, Gm425, Gpr51)
  Cloning method: Unknown
Terms and licenses: Academic/Nonprofit Terms; Industry Terms: Not Available to Industry
Depositor comments: This is a validated antigen plasmid of Anti-GABA(B)R2 [N81/37.1R].
How to cite: GABA BR2-flag/pRK5 was a gift from Stephen Moss (Addgene plasmid # 197323 ; http://n2t.net/addgene:197323 ; RRID:Addgene_197323)
